Addgene plasmid #46600: AB.pCCL.sin.cPPT.U6.miR-211-Decoy.hPGK.GFP.WPRE
Depositing lab: Brian Brown. Depositing organization: Icahn School of Medicine at Mount Sinai. Publication: High-throughput assessment of microRNA activity and function using microRNA sensor and decoy libraries. Mullokandov G, Baccarini A, Ruzo A, Jayaprakash AD, Tung N, Israelow B, Evans MJ, Sachidanandam R, Brown BD. Nat Methods. 2012 Jul 1;9(8):840-6. doi: 10.1038/nmeth.2078. PubMed 22751203.
Backbone
  Vector backbone: AB.pCCLsin.PPT.U6.hPGK.GFP.wpre
  Backbone size w/o insert (bp): 8233
  Vector type: Lentiviral
  Selectable markers: eGFP
Growth in bacteria
  Bacterial resistance: Ampicillin, 100 μg/mL
  Growth temperature: 37°C
  Growth strain: Stbl3
  Copy number: High Copy
Gene/Insert
  Gene/Insert name: miR-211 Decoy (alt name: 8259)
  Species: M. musculus (mouse)
  Insert size (bp): 81
  Promoter: hU6
  Cloning method: Restriction Enzyme; 5′ cloning site BsmBI (destroyed during cloning); 3′ cloning site BsmBI (destroyed during cloning)
  Sequencing primers: 5′ CATAATAGCAACAGACATAC; 3′ pBluescriptSK_primer
Terms and licenses: Academic/Nonprofit Terms; Industry Terms: Not Available to Industry
Depositor comments: Depositor Website: http://www.mountsinai.org/profiles/brian-d-brown/ Please cite Mullokandov, Baccarini, Ruzo et al. Nature Methods 2013.
How to cite: AB.pCCL.sin.cPPT.U6.miR-211-Decoy.hPGK.GFP.WPRE was a gift from Brian Brown (Addgene plasmid # 46600 ; http://n2t.net/addgene:46600 ; RRID:Addgene_46600)
