[The description below was written by a language model from this plasmid's Addgene catalogue record.]
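Description:
AB.pCCL.sin.cPPT.U6.miR-211-Decoy.hPGK.GFP.WPRE is a lentiviral transfer plasmid built on the pCCL self-inactivating (sin) backbone, designed to deliver a microRNA decoy into mammalian cells by viral transduction. In bacteria it is a high-copy plasmid selected with ampicillin. The record lists a recombination-deficient growth strain, a common choice for lentiviral plasmids, whose repeated LTR sequences can be unstable. No drug marker for mammalian cells is listed. Transduced cells are instead identified or sorted by eGFP fluorescence.

The payload is an 81 bp miR-211 decoy, annotated as mouse, cloned downstream of the human U6 promoter through BsmBI sites that were destroyed during cloning. U6 is an RNA polymerase III promoter that drives strong expression of short non-coding transcripts. Decoys of this type carry target sites complementary to a particular microRNA, so the abundant transcript sequesters that microRNA and relieves repression of its natural targets. The record does not state the number or design of the binding sites within the insert. As the name indicates, a separate cassette uses the human PGK promoter to express GFP, followed by the WPRE, a post-transcriptional element that enhances transcript stability and expression. The central polypurine tract (cPPT) improves nuclear import of the viral genome and thus transduction efficiency, while the sin design removes LTR promoter activity after integration.

The construct belongs to a collection of microRNA sensor and decoy vectors developed for high-throughput assessment of microRNA activity and function. It is suited to stable loss-of-function studies of miR-211. No feature table was provided, so the element layout here is inferred from the name and catalogue fields.
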