>Addgene plasmid #46600 | AB.pCCL.sin.cPPT.U6.miR-211-Decoy.hPGK.GFP.WPRE | depositor partial sequence | sequence record 65903 | miR-211 Decoy
CATCAACAGGCAAAGGATCTCAAAGGGAACAAGTATTCTGGTCACAGAATACAACAGGCAAAGGATCTCA
AAGGGAACAAG
