>Addgene plasmid #46600 | AB.pCCL.sin.cPPT.U6.miR-211-Decoy.hPGK.GFP.WPRE | depositor partial sequence | sequence record 65904 | empty backbone
AATGCTTCAATAATATTGAAAAAGGAAGAGTATGAGTATTCAACATTTCCGTGTCGCCCTTATTCCCTTT
TTTGCGGCATTTTGCCTTCCTGTTTTTGCTCACCCAGAAACGCTGGTGAAAGTAAAAGATGCTGAAGATC
AGTTGGGTGCACGAGTGGGTTACATCGAACTGGATCTCAACAGCGGTAAGATCCTTGAGAGTTTTCGCCC
CGAAGAACGTTTTCCAATGATGAGCACTTTTAAAGTTCTGCTATGTGGCGCGGTATTATCCCGTATTGAC
GCCGGGCAAGAGCAACTCGGTCGCCGCATACACTATTCTCAGAATGACTTGGTTGAGTACTCACCAGTCA
CAGAAAAGCATCTTACGGATGGCATGACAGTAAGAGAATTATGCAGTGCTGCCATAACCATGAGTGATAA
CACTGCGGCCAACTTACTTCTGACAACGATCGGAGGACCGAAGGAGCTAACCGCTTTTTTGCACAACATG
GGGGATCATGTAACTCGCCTTGATCGTTGGGAACCGGAGCTGAATGAAGCCATACCAAACGACGAGCGTG
ACACCACGATGCCTGTAGCAATGGCAACAACGTTGCGCAAACTATTAACTGGCGAACTACTTACTCTAGC
TTCCCGGCAACAATTAATAGACTGGATGGAGGCGGATAAAGTTGCAGGACCACTTCTGCGCTCGGCCCTT
CCGGCTGGCTGGTTTATTGCTGATAAATCTGGAGCCGGTGAGCGTGGGTCTCGCGGTATCATTGCAGCAC
TGGGGCCAGATGGTAAGCCCTCCCGTATCGTAGTTATCTACACGACGGGGAGTCAGGCAACTATGGATGA
ACGAAATAGACAGATCGCTGAGATAGGTGCCTCACTGATTAAGCATTGGTAACTGTCAGACCAAGTTTAC
TCATATATACTTTAGATTGATTTAAAACTTCATTTTTAATTTAAAAGGATCTAGGTGAAGATCCTTTTTG
ATAATCTCATGACCAAAATCCCTTAACGTGAGTTTTCGTTCCACTGAGCGTCAGACCCCGTAGAAAAGAT
CAAAGGATCTTCTTGAGATCCTTTTTTTCTGCGCGTAATCTGCTGCTTGCAAACAAAAAAACCACCGCTA
CCAGCGGTGGTTTGTTTGCCGGATCAAGAGCTACCAACTCTTTTTCCGAAGGTAACTGGCTTCAGCAGAG
CGCAGATACCAAATACTGTCCTTCTAGTGTAGCCGTAGTTAGGCCACCACTTCAAGAACTCTGTAGCACC
GCCTACATACCTCGCTCTGCTAATCCTGTTACCAGTGGCTGCTGCCAGTGGCGATAAGTCGTGTCTTACC
GGGTTGGACTCAAGACGATAGTTACCGGATAAGGCGCAGCGGTCGGGCTGAACGGGGGGTTCGTGCACAC
AGCCCAGCTTGGAGCGAACGACCTACACCGAACTGAGATACCTACAGCGTGAGCTATGAGAAAGCGCCAC
GCTTCCCGAAGGGAGAAAGGCGGACAGGTATCCGGTAAGCGGCAGGGTCGGAACAGGAGAGCGCACGAGG
GAGCTTCCAGGGGGAAACGCCTGGTATCTTTATAGTCCTGTCGGGTTTCGCCACCTCTGACTTGAGCGTC
GATTTTTGTGATGCTCGTCAGGGGGGCGGAGCCTATGGAAAAACGCCAGCAACGCGGCCTTTTTACGGTT
CCTGGCCTTTTGCTGGCCTTTTGCTCACATGTTCTTTCCTGCGTTATCCCCTGATTCTGTGGATAACCGT
ATTACCGCCTTTGAGTGAGCTGATACCGCTCGCCGCAGCCGAACGACCGAGCGCAGCGAGTCAGTGAGCG
AGGAAGCGGAAGAGCGCCCAATACGCAAACCGCCTCTCCCCGCGCGTTGGCCGATTCATTAATGCAGCTG
GCACGACAGGTTTCCCGACTGGAAAGCGGGCAGTGAGCGCAACGCAATTAATGTGAGTTAGCTCACTCAT
TAGGCACCCCAGGCTTTACACTTTATGCTTCCGGCTCGTATGTTGTGTGGAATTGTGAGCGGATAACAAT
TTCACACAGGAAACAGCTATGACCATGATTACGCCAAGCGCGCAATTAACCCTCACTAAAGGGAACAAAA
GCTGGAGCTGCAAGCTTGGCCATTGCATACGTTGTATCCATATCATAATATGTACATTTATATTGGCTCA
TGTCCAACATTACCGCCATGTTGACATTGATTATTGACTAGTTATTAATAGTAATCAATTACGGGGTCAT
TAGTTCATAGCCCATATATGGAGTTCCGCGTTACATAACTTACGGTAAATGGCCCGCCTGGCTGACCGCC
CAACGACCCCCGCCCATTGACGTCAATAATGACGTATGTTCCCATAGTAACGCCAATAGGGACTTTCCAT
TGACGTCAATGGGTGGAGTATTTACGGTAAACTGCCCACTTGGCAGTACATCAAGTGTATCATATGCCAA
GTACGCCCCCTATTGACGTCAATGACGGTAAATGGCCCGCCTGGCATTATGCCCAGTACATGACCTTATG
GGACTTTCCTACTTGGCAGTACATCTACGTATTAGTCATCGCTATTACCATGGTGATGCGGTTTTGGCAG
TACATCAATGGGCGTGGATAGCGGTTTGACTCACGGGGATTTCCAAGTCTCCACCCCATTGACGTCAATG
GGAGTTTGTTTTGGCACCAAAATCAACGGGACTTTCCAAAATGTCGTAACAACTCCGCCCCATTGACGCA
AATGGGCGGTAGGCGTGTACGGTGGGAGGTCTATATAAGCAGAGCTCGTTTAGTGAACCGGGGTCTCTCT
GGTTAGACCAGATCTGAGCCTGGGAGCTCTCTGGCTAACTAGGGAACCCACTGCTTAAGCCTCAATAAAG
CTTGCCTTGAGTGCTTCAAGTAGTGTGTGCCCGTCTGTTGTGTGACTCTGGTAACTAGAGATCCCTCAGA
CCCTTTTAGTCAGTGTGGAAAATCTCTAGCAGTGGCGCCCGAACAGGGACCTGAAAGCGAAAGGGAAACC
AGAGCTCTCTCGACGCAGGACTCGGCTTGCTGAAGCGCGCACGGCAAGAGGCGAGGGGCGGCGACTGGTG
AGTACGCCAAAAATTTTGACTAGCGGAGGCTAGAAGGAGAGAGATGGGTGCGAGAGCGTCAGTATTAAGC
GGGGGAGAATTAGATCGCGATGGGAAAAAATTCGGTTAAGGCCAGGGGGAAAGAAAAAATATAAATTAAA
ACATATAGTATGGGCAAGCAGGGAGCTAGAACGATTCGCAGTTAATCCTGGCCTGTTAGAAACATCAGAA
GGCTGTAGACAAATACTGGGACAGCTACAACCATCCCTTCAGACAGGATCAGAAGAACTTAGATCATTAT
ATAATACAGTAGCAACCCTCTATTGTGTGCATCAAAGGATAGAGATAAAAGACACCAAGGAAGCTTTAGA
CAAGATAGAGGAAGAGCAAAACAAAAGTAAGACCACCGCACAGCAAGCGGCCGCTGATCTTCAGACCTGG
AGGAGGAGATATGAGGGACAATTGGAGAAGTGAATTATATAAATATAAAGTAGTAAAAATTGAACCATTA
GGAGTAGCACCCACCAAGGCAAAGAGAAGAGTGGTGCAGAGAGAAAAAAGAGCAGTGGGAATAGGAGCTT
TGTTCCTTGGGTTCTTGGGAGCAGCAGGAAGCACTATGGGCGCAGCCTCAATGACGCTGACGGTACAGGC
CAGACAATTATTGTCTGGTATAGTGCAGCAGCAGAACAATTTGCTGAGGGCTATTGAGGCGCAACAGCAT
CTGTTGCAACTCACAGTCTGGGGCATCAAGCAGCTCCAGGCAAGAATCCTGGCTGTGGAAAGATACCTAA
AGGATCAACAGCTCCTGGGGATTTGGGGTTGCTCTGGAAAACTCATTTGCACCACTGCTGTGCCTTGGAA
TGCTAGTTGGAGTAATAAATCTCTGGAACAGATTTGGAATCACACGACCTGGATGGAGTGGGACAGAGAA
ATTAACAATTACACAAGCTTAATACACTCCTTAATTGAAGAATCGCAAAACCAGCAAGAAAAGAATGAAC
AAGAATTATTGGAATTAGATAAATGGGCAAGTTTGTGGAATTGGTTTAACATAACAAATTGGCTGTGGTA
TATAAAATTATTCATAATGATAGTAGGAGGCTTGGTAGGTTTAAGAATAGTTTTTGCTGTACTTTCTATA
GTGAATAGAGTTAGGCAGGGATATTCACCATTATCGTTTCAGACCCACCTCCCAACCCCGAGGGGACCCG
ACAGGCCCGAAGGAATAGAAGAAGAAGGTGGAGAGAGAGACAGAGACAGATCCATTCGATTAGTGAACGG
ATCTCGACGGTATCGGTTAACTTTTAAAAGAAAAGGGGGGATTGGGGGGTACAGTGCAGGGGAAAGAATA
GTAGACATAATAGCAACAGACATACAAACTAAAGAATTACAAAAACAAATTACAAAAATTCAAAATTTTA
TCGATCACGAGACTAGCCTCGAGAAGCTTGATATCGAATTCAAAAAAGACGGCGCTAGGATCATCGAGAC
GGTACCGTCTCCGATGATCCTAGCGCCGTCAAACAAGGCTTTTCTCCAAGGGATATTTATAGTCTCAAAA
CACACAATTACTTTACAGTTAGGGTGAGTTTCCTTTTGTGCTGTTTTTTAAAATAATAATTTAGTATTTG
TATCTCTTATAGAAATCCAAGCCTATCATGTAAAATGTAGCTAGTATTAAAAAGAACAGATTATCTGTCT
TTTATCGCACATTAAGCCTCTATAGTTACTAGGAAATATTATATGCAAATTAACCGGGGCAGGGGAGTAG
CCGAGCTTCTCCCACAAGTCTGTGCGAGGGGGCCGGCGCGGGCCTAGAGATGGCGGCGTCGGATGGATCC
ACTAGTTCTAGAGCGGCCATCGAATTCCCACGGGGTTGGGGTTGCGCCTTTTCCAAGGCAGCCCTGGGTT
TGCGCAGGGACGCGGCTGCTCTGGGCGTGGTTCCGGGAAACGCAGCGGCGCCGACCCTGGGTCTCGCACA
TTCTTCACGTCCGTTCGCAGCGTCACCCGGATCTTCGCCGCTACCCTTGTGGGCCCCCCGGCGACGCTTC
CTGCTCCGCCCCTAAGTCGGGAAGGTTCCTTGCGGTTCGCGGCGTGCCGGACGTGACAAACGGAAGCCGC
ACGACTCACTAGTACCCTCGCAGACGGACAGCGCCAGGGAGCAATGGCAGCGCGCCGACCGCGATGGGCT
GTGGCCAATAGCGGCTGCTCAGCGGGGCGCGCCGAGAGCAGCGGCCGGGAAGGGGCGGTGCGGGAGGCGG
GGTGTGGGGCGGTAGTGTGGGCCCTGTTCCTGCCCGCGCGGTGTTCCGCATTCTGCAAGCCTCCGGAGCG
CACGTCGGCAGTCGGCTCCCTCGTTGACCGAATCACCGACCTCTCTCCCCAGGGGGATCCACCGGTCGCC
ACCATGGTGAGCAAGGGCGAGGAGCTGTTCACCGGGGTGGTGCCCATCCTGGTCGAGCTGGACGGCGACG
TAAACGGCCACAAGTTCAGCGTGTCCGGCGAGGGCGAGGGCGATGCCACCTACGGCAAGCTGACCCTGAA
GTTCATCTGCACCACCGGCAAGCTGCCCGTGCCCTGGCCCACCCTCGTGACCACCCTGACCTACGGCGTG
CAGTGCTTCAGCCGCTACCCCGACCACATGAAGCAGCACGACTTCTTCAAGTCCGCCATGCCCGAAGGCT
ACGTCCAGGAGCGCACCATCTTCTTCAAGGACGACGGCAACTACAAGACCCGCGCCGAGGTGAAGTTCGA
GGGCGACACCCTGGTGAACCGCATCGAGCTGAAGGGCATCGACTTCAAGGAGGACGGCAACATCCTGGGG
CACAAGCTGGAGTACAACTACAACAGCCACAACGTCTATATCATGGCCGACAAGCAGAAGAACGGCATCA
AGGTGAACTTCAAGATCCGCCACAACATCGAGGACGGCAGCGTGCAGCTCGCCGACCACTACCAGCAGAA
CACCCCCATCGGCGACGGCCCCGTGCTGCTGCCCGACAACCACTACCTGAGCACCCAGTCCGCCCTGAGC
AAAGACCCCAACGAGAAGCGCGATCACATGGTCCTGCTGGAGTTCGTGACCGCCGCCGGGATCACTCTCG
GCATGGACGAGCTGTACAAGTAAAGCGGCCGCGTCGACAATCAACCTCTGGATTACAAAATTTGTGAAAG
ATTGACTGGTATTCTTAACTATGTTGCTCCTTTTACGCTATGTGGATACGCTGCTTTAATGCCTTTGTAT
CATGCTATTGCTTCCCGTATGGCTTTCATTTTCTCCTCCTTGTATAAATCCTGGTTGCTGTCTCTTTATG
AGGAGTTGTGGCCCGTTGTCAGGCAACGTGGCGTGGTGTGCACTGTGTTTGCTGACGCAACCCCCACTGG
TTGGGGCATTGCCACCACCTGTCAGCTCCTTTCCGGGACTTTCGCTTTCCCCCTCCCTATTGCCACGGCG
GAACTCATCGCCGCCTGCCTTGCCCGCTGCTGGACAGGGGCTCGGCTGTTGGGCACTGACAATTCCGTGG
TGTTGTCGGGGAAGCTGACGTCCTTTCCATGGCTGCTCGCCTGTGTTGCCACCTGGATTCTGCGCGGGAC
GTCCTTCTGCTACGTCCCTTCGGCCCTCAATCCAGCGGACCTTCCTTCCCGCGGCCTGCTGCCGGCTCTG
CGGCCTCTTCCGCGTCTTCGCCTTCGCCCTCAGACGAGTCGGATCTCCCTTTGGGCCGCCTCCCCGCCTG
GAATTCGAGCTCGGTACCTTTAAGACCAATGACTTACAAGGCAGCTGTAGATCTTAGCCACTTTTTAAAA
GAAAAGGGGGGACTGGAAGGGCTAATTCACTCCCAACGAAGACAAGATCTGCTTTTTGCTTGTACTGGGT
CTCTCTGGTTAGACCAGATCTGAGCCTGGGAGCTCTCTGGCTAACTAGGGAACCCACTGCTTAAGCCTCA
ATAAAGCTTGCCTTGAGTGCTTCAAGTAGTGTGTGCCCGTCTGTTGTGTGACTCTGGTAACTAGAGATCC
CTCAGACCCTTTTAGTCAGTGTGGAAAATCTCTAGCAGTAGTAGTTCATGTCATCTTATTATTCAGTATT
TATAACTTGCAAAGAAATGAATATCAGAGAGTGAGAGGAACTTGTTTATTGCAGCTTATAATGGTTACAA
ATAAAGCAATAGCATCACAAATTTCACAAATAAAGCATTTTTTTCACTGCATTCTAGTTGTGGTTTGTCC
AAACTCATCAATGTATCTTATCATGTCTGGCTCTAGCTATCCCGCCCCTAACTCCGCCCAGTTCCGCCCA
TTCTCCGCCCCATGGCTGACTAATTTTTTTTATTTATGCAGAGGCCGAGGCCGCCTCGGCCTCTGAGCTA
TTCCAGAAGTAGTGAGGAGGCTTTTTTGGAGGCCTAGGCTTTTGCGTCGAGACGTACCCAATTCGCCCTA
TAGTGAGTCGTATTACGCGCGCTCACTGGCCGTCGTTTTACAACGTCGTGACTGGGAAAACCCTGGCGTT
ACCCAACTTAATCGCCTTGCAGCACATCCCCCTTTCGCCAGCTGGCGTAATAGCGAAGAGGCCCGCACCG
ATCGCCCTTCCCAACAGTTGCGCAGCCTGAATGGCGAATGGCGCG
[124 nt withheld, positions 7676-7799]
C
[91 nt withheld, positions 7801-7891]
A
[49 nt withheld, positions 7893-7941]
CCTTTGACGTTGGAGTCCACGTTCTTT
[37 nt withheld, positions 7969-8005]
ACCCTATCTCGGTCTATTCTTTTGATTTATAAGGGATTTTGCCGATTTCGGCCTATTGGTTAAAAAATGA
GCTGATTTAACAAAAATTTAACGCGAATTTTAACAAAATATTAACGTTTACAATTTCC
