>Addgene plasmid #46600 | AB.pCCL.sin.cPPT.U6.miR-211-Decoy.hPGK.GFP.WPRE | addgene partial sequence | sequence record 66976 | pBluescript-SK 5'-tctagaactagtggatc-3'
CCGCGCCGGCCCCCTCGCACAGACTTGTGGGAGAAGCTCGGCTACTCCCCTGCCCCGGTTAATTTGCATA
TAATATTTCCTAGTAACTATAGAGGCTTAATGTGCGATAAAAGACAGATAATCTGTTCTTTTTAATACTA
GCTACATTTTACATGATAGGCTTGGATTTCTATAAGAGATACAAATACTAAATTATTATTTTAAAAAACA
GCACAAAAGGAAACTCACCCTAACTGTAAAGTAATTGTGTGTTTTGAGACTATAAATATCCCTTGGAGAA
AAGCCTTGTTTGACGGCGCTAGGATCATCAACAGGCAAAGGATCTCAAAGGGAACAAGTATTCTGGTCAC
AGAATACAACAGGCAAAGGATCTCAAAGGGAACAAGATGATCCTAGCGCCGTCTTTTTTGAATTCGATAT
CAAGCTTCTCGAGGCTAGTCTCGTGATCGATAAAATTTTGAATTTTTGTAATTTGTTTTTGTAATTCTTT
AGTTTGTATGTCTGTTGCTATTATGTCTACTATTCTTTCCCCTGCACTGTACCCCCCAATCCCCCCTTTT
CTTTTAAAAGTTAACCGATACCGTC
